>Addgene plasmid #114948 | AT2G19210 A3_pECIA2 | addgene full sequence | sequence record 296608 | Addgene NGS Result
GTAAAACGACGGCCAGTGAATTAATTCGTTGCAGGACAGGATGTGGTGCCCGATGTGACTAGCTCTTTGC
TGCAGGCCGTCCTATCCTCTGGTTCCGATAAGAGACCCAGAACTCCGGCCCCCCACCGCCCACCGCCACC
CCCATACATATGTGGTACGCAAGTAAGAGTGCCTGCGCATGCCCCATGTGCCCCACCAAGAGCTTTGCAT
CCCATACAAGTCCCCAAAGTGGAGAACCGAACCAATTCTTCGCGGGCAGAACAAAAGCTTCTGCACACGT
CTCCACTCGAATTTGGAGCCGGCCGGCGTGTGCAAAAGAGGTGAATCGAACGAAAGACCCGTGTGTAAAG
CCGCGTTTCCAAAATGTATAAAACCGAGAGCATCTGGCCAATGTGCATCAGTTGTGGTCAGCAGCAAAAT
CAAGTGAATCATCTCAGTGCAACTAAAGGGGGGATCCGATCTCAATATGAAGTTATGCATATTACTGGCC
GTCGTGGCCTTTGTTGGCCTCTCGCTCGGGTCAGGTTTTGTCAGTATAGATTGTGGTATACCTGAGGATT
CAAGCTATAATGATGAAACAACAGACATAAAGTATGTTTCAGATGCTGCGTTTGTTGAGTCTGGGACAAT
TCATAGCATAGATCCTGAGTTTCAAACAAGTTCTCTTGAGAAGCAGTTTCAAAACGTTAGGAGCTTCCCT
GAAGGCAACAGAAACTGTTACGATGTGAAGCCTCCGCAGGGAAAAGGCTTCAAGTATTTGATAAGAACCC
GTTTCATGTATGGTAACTACGATAATCTAGGGAAAGCACCGGACTTCGATCTTTATCTTGGGTTCAATAT
TTGGGATTCTGTTACAATAGATAACGCAACTACGATAGTTACCAAAGAGATCATCCACACTCTTCGCTCA
GACCATGTTCATGTGTGTCTTGTTGATAAAAACAGAGGAACTCCGTTCCTGTCTGCGTTAGAAATCAGGC
TCCTGAAGAGTAATACATACGAGACTCCTTATGATTCACTTATTCTGTTTAAAAGATGGGATCTTGGGGG
ACTCGGTGCTCTTCCCGTCAGGTACAAAGATGATGTTTTTGACCGGATATGGATACCTCTAAGGTTTCCA
AAGTATACCATCTTCAATGCATCGCTCACAATAGATTCGAATAACAACGAGGGATTCCAACCCGCTCGCT
TTGTTATGAACACTGCAACTTCACCTGAGGATTTAAGCCAAGACATAATCTTTTCTTGGGAACCAAAGGA
TCCTACTTGGAAGTATTTTGTGTATATGCACTTTGCAGAAGTTGTGGAGCTGCCAAGTAATGAGACAAGA
GAATTTAAGGTGTTATTAAACGAAAAGGAAATCAACATGAGCTCCTTTAGCCCGCGATACTTGTATACAG
ACACGCTTTTTGTTCAGAACCCCGTGAGCGGACCAAAACTCGAGTTTCGTCTTCAACAAACTCCTAGATC
TACCCTTCCACCCATCATTAACGCCATTGAAACATATCGTGTCAACGAGTTTCTACAGTCACCTACTGAT
CAACAAGATGTTGATGCAATTATGAGAATCAAGTCCAAGTATGGAGTGAAGAAGAGCTGGCTTGGGGACC
CTTGTGCTCCAGTAAAATACCCTTGGAAGGATATTAACTGCAGCTATGTCGATAATGAGTCTCCCAGAAT
TATTTCTGTAAATTTATCCTCGAGTGGCTTGACTGGAGAGATTGATGCAGCGTTCTCAAACCTTACATTG
TTACATATATTAGACTTATCAAACAACAGTTTAACAGGAAAAATACCTGATTTCCTCGGTAATCTACATA
ATTTGACAGAGTTAAACTTGGAAGGAAACAAGTTATCGGGTGCTATTCCGGTTAAACTATTGGAGAGATC
AAACAAAAAACTGATTTTGCTAAGAATTGATGGGAATCCGGACCTCTGCGTGTCTGCTTCATGTCAAATT
TCGGATGAGAAGACAAAAAAGCTGGAGGTGCTGTTCCAGGGACCAGGGAGCGACAAAACTCACACATGCC
CACCGTGCCCAGCACCTGAACTCCTGGGGGGACCGTCAGTCTTCCTCTTCCCCCCAAAACCCAAGGACAC
CCTCATGATCTCCCGGACCCCTGAGGTCACATGCGTGGTGGTGGACGTGAGCCACGAAGACCCTGAGGTC
AAGTTCAACTGGTACGTGGACGGCGTGGAGGTGCATAATGCCAAGACAAAGCCGCGGGAGGAGCAGTACA
ACAGCACGTACCGTGTGGTCAGCGTCCTCACCGTCCTGCACCAGGACTGGCTGAATGGCAAGGAGTACAA
GTGCAAGGTCTCCAACAAAGCCCTCCCAGCCCCCATCGAGAAAACCATCTCCAAAGCCAAAGGGCAGCCC
CGAGAACCACAGGTGTACACCCTGCCCCCATCCCGGGAGGAGATGACCAAGAACCAGGTCAGCCTGACCT
GCCTGGTCAAAGGCTTCTATCCCAGCGACATCGCCGTGGAGTGGGAGAGCAATGGGCAGCCGGAGAACAA
CTACAAGACCACGCCTCCCGTGCTGGACTCCGACGGCTCCTTCTTCCTCTACAGCAAGCTCACCGTGGAC
AAGAGCAGGTGGCAGCAGGGGAACGTCTTCTCATGCTCCGTGATGCATGAGGGTCTGCACAACCACTACA
CGCAGAAGAGCCTCTCCCTGTCTCCGGGTAAATCTAGAGGGCCCTTCGAAGGTAAGCCTATCCCTAACCC
TCTCCTCGGTCTCGATTCTACGCGTACCGGTCATCATCACCATCACCATTGAGTTTAAACCCGCTGATCA
GCCTCGACTGTGCCTTCTAAGGCCTGAGCTCGCTGATCAGCCTCGATCGAGGATCCAGACATGATAAGAT
ACATTGATGAGTTTGGACAAACCACAACTAGAATGCAGTGAAAAAAATGCTTTATTTGTGAAATTTGTGA
TGCTATTGCTTTATTTGTAACCATTATAAGCTGCAATAAACAAGTTAACAACAACAATTGCATTCATTTT
ATGTTTCAGGTTCAGGGGGAGGTGTGGGAGGTTTTTTAAAGCAAGTAAAACCTCTACAAATGTGGTATGG
CTGATTATGATCAGTCGACCTGCAGGCATGCAAGCTTGGCGTAATCATGGTCATAGCTGTTTCCTGTGTG
AAATTGTTATCCGCTCACAATTCCACACAACATACGAGCCGGAAGCATAAAGTGTAAAGCCTGGGGTGCC
TAATGAGTGAGCTAACTCACATTAATTGCGTTGCGCTCACTGCCCGCTTTCCAGTCGGGAAACCTGTCGT
GCCAGCTGCATTAATGAATCGGCCAACGCGCGGGGAGAGGCGGTTTGCGTATTGGGCGCTCTTCCGCTTC
CTCGCTCACTGACTCGCTGCGCTCGGTCGTTCGGCTGCGGCGAGCGGTATCAGCTCACTCAAAGGCGGTA
ATACGGTTATCCACAGAATCAGGGGATAACGCAGGAAAGAACATGTGAGCAAAAGGCCAGCAAAAGGCCA
GGAACCGTAAAAAGGCCGCGTTGCTGGCGTTTTTCCATAGGCTCCGCCCCCCTGACGAGCATCACAAAAA
TCGACGCTCAAGTCAGAGGTGGCGAAACCCGACAGGACTATAAAGATACCAGGCGTTTCCCCCTGGAAGC
TCCCTCGTGCGCTCTCCTGTTCCGACCCTGCCGCTTACCGGATACCTGTCCGCCTTTCTCCCTTCGGGAA
GCGTGGCGCTTTCTCATAGCTCACGCTGTAGGTATCTCAGTTCGGTGTAGGTCGTTCGCTCCAAGCTGGG
CTGTGTGCACGAACCCCCCGTTCAGCCCGACCGCTGCGCCTTATCCGGTAACTATCGTCTTGAGTCCAAC
CCGGTAAGACACGACTTATCGCCACTGGCAGCAGCCACTGGTAACAGGATTAGCAGAGCGAGGTATGTAG
GCGGTGCTACAGAGTTCTTGAAGTGGTGGCCTAACTACGGCTACACTAGAAGAACAGTATTTGGTATCTG
CGCTCTGCTGAAGCCAGTTACCTTCGGAAAAAGAGTTGGTAGCTCTTGATCCGGCAAACAAACCACCGCT
GGTAGCGGTGGTTTTTTTGTTTGCAAGCAGCAGATTACGCGCAGAAAAAAAGGATCTCAAGAAGATCCTT
TGATCTTTTCTACGGGGTCTGACGCTCAGTGGAACGAAAACTCACGTTAAGGGATTTTGGTCATGAGATT
ATCAAAAAGGATCTTCACCTAGATCCTTTTAAATTAAAAATGAAGTTTTAAATCAATCTAAAGTATATAT
GAGTAAACTTGGTCTGACAGTTACCAATGCTTAATCAGTGAGGCACCTATCTCAGCGATCTGTCTATTTC
GTTCATCCATAGTTGCCTGACTCCCCGTCGTGTAGATAACTACGATACGGGAGGGCTTACCATCTGGCCC
CAGTGCTGCAATGATACCGCGAGACCCACGCTCACCGGCTCCAGATTTATCAGCAATAAACCAGCCAGCC
GGAAGGGCCGAGCGCAGAAGTGGTCCTGCAACTTTATCCGCCTCCATCCAGTCTATTAATTGTTGCCGGG
AAGCTAGAGTAAGTAGTTCGCCAGTTAATAGTTTGCGCAACGTTGTTGCCATTGCTACAGGCATCGTGGT
GTCACGCTCGTCGTTTGGTATGGCTTCATTCAGCTCCGGTTCCCAACGATCAAGGCGAGTTACATGATCC
CCCATGTTGTGCAAAAAAGCGGTTAGCTCCTTCGGTCCTCCGATCGTTGTCAGAAGTAAGTTGGCCGCAG
TGTTATCACTCATGGTTATGGCAGCACTGCATAATTCTCTTACTGTCATGCCATCCGTAAGATGCTTTTC
TGTGACTGGTGAGTACTCAACCAAGTCATTCTGAGAATAGTGTATGCGGCGACCGAGTTGCTCTTGCCCG
GCGTCAATACGGGATAATACCGCGCCACATAGCAGAACTTTAAAAGTGCTCATCATTGGAAAACGTTCTT
CGGGGCGAAAACTCTCAAGGATCTTACCGCTGTTGAGATCCAGTTCGATGTAACCCACTCGTGCACCCAA
CTGATCTTCAGCATCTTTTACTTTCACCAGCGTTTCTGGGTGAGCAAAAACAGGAAGGCAAAATGCCGCA
AAAAAGGGAATAAGGGCGACACGGAAATGTTGAATACTCATACTCTTCCTTTTTCAATATTATTGAAGCA
TTTATCAGGGTTATTGTCTCATGAGCGGATACATATTTGAATGTATTTAGAAAAATAAACAAATAGGGGT
TCCGCGCACATTTCCCCGAAAAGTGCCACCTGACGTCTAAGAAACCATTATTATCATGACATTAACCTAT
AAAAATAGGCGTATCACGAGGCCCTTTCGTCTCGCGCGTTTCGGTGATGACGGTGAAAACCTCTGACACA
TGCAGCTCCCGGAGACGGTCACAGCTTGTCTGTAAGCGGATGCCGGGAGCAGACAAGCCCGTCAGGGCGC
GTCAGCGGGTGTTGGCGGGTGTCGGGGCTGGCTTAACTATGCGGCATCAGAGCAGATTGTACTGAGAGTG
CACCATATGCGGTGTGAAATACCGCACAGATGCGTAAGGAGAAAATACCGCATCAGGCGCCATTCGCCAT
TCAGGCTGCGCAACTGTTGGGAAGGGCGATCGGTGCGGGCCTCTTCGCTATTACGCCAGCTGGCGAAAGG
GGGATGTGCTGCAAGGCGATTAAGTTGGGTAACGCCAGGGTTTTCCCAGTCACGACGTT
Features (pLannotate 1.2.2; 18 found; start..end, strand, type, name):
     23..449     +  promoter       MT promoter: Drosophila metallothionein promoter
    467..520     +  sig_peptide    BiP signal sequence: Drosophila BiP signal sequence
    521..1981    +  CDS            Y2921_ARATH (fragment): Experimental evidence at protein level: Swiss-Prot protein existence level 1. From Arabidopsis thaliana (Mouse-ear cress).
   1976..2692    +  CDS            IGHG1 (fragment): IGHG1_HUMAN - Experimental evidence at protein level: Swiss-Prot protein existence level 1. Constant region of immunoglobulin heavy chains. Immunoglobulins, also known as antibodies, are membrane-bound or secreted glycoproteins produced by B lymphocytes. In the recognition phase of humoral immunity, the membrane-bound immunoglobulins serve as receptors which, upon binding of a specific antigen, trigger the clonal expansion and differentiation of B lymphocytes into immunoglobulins- secreting plasma cells. Secreted immunoglobulins mediate the effector phase of humoral immunity, which results in
   2711..2752    +  CDS            V5 tag: epitope tag from simian virus 5
   2852..2986    -  polyA_signal   SV40 poly(A) signal: SV40 polyadenylation signal
   3009..3093    -  CDS            large T antigen (fragment): large T antigen from SV40 (simian virus 40)
   3093..3117    +  misc_feature   MCS (fragment): pUC18/19 multiple cloning site
   3154..3170    -  protein_bind   lac operator: The lac repressor binds to the lac operator to inhibit transcription in E. coli. This inhibition can be relieved by adding lactose or isopropyl-β-D-thiogalactopyranoside (IPTG). lac repressor encoded by lacI
   3178..3208    -  promoter       lac promoter: promoter for the E. coli lac operon
   3223..3244    -  protein_bind   CAP binding site: CAP binding activates transcription in the presence of cAMP. E. coli catabolite activator protein
   3257..3349    -  CDS            lacI (fragment): lac repressor; lacI; The lac repressor binds to the lac operator to inhibit transcription in E. coli. This inhibition can be relieved by adding lactose or isopropyl-β-D-thiogalactopyranoside (IPTG).
   3532..4120    -  rep_origin     ori: high-copy-number ColE1/pMB1/pBR322/pUC origin of replication
   4291..5151    -  CDS            AmpR: β-lactamase; bla; confers resistance to ampicillin, carbenicillin, and related antibiotics
   5152..5256    -  promoter       AmpR promoter: bla
   5351..5386    +  CDS            rop (fragment): Rop protein, which maintains plasmids at low copy number; rop
   5488..5587    +  misc_feature   bom (fragment): basis of mobility region from pBR322
   5593..21      -  CDS            lacZα (fragment) (across the origin): LacZα fragment of β-galactosidase; lacZ fragment
