[The description below was written by a language model from this plasmid's Addgene catalogue record and pLannotate feature annotations shown in this document.]
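Description:
AT2G19210 A3_pECIA2 is an insect-cell expression plasmid built on the pECIA2 backbone and designed to produce a secreted "bait" protein in Drosophila cell culture. It is propagated in E. coli as a high-copy plasmid through a ColE1/pUC-type origin and selected with ampicillin via the β-lactamase gene. The remaining bacterial annotations (lac promoter and operator, CAP site, and fragments of lacI, lacZα, rop and bom) are cloning-vector remnants with no evident role in expression of the insert.

The expression cassette is driven by the Drosophila metallothionein promoter, so transcription is switched on by adding copper sulfate to the culture. Downstream, a Drosophila BiP signal sequence directs the product into the secretory pathway and is fused in frame to the extracellular domain of the Arabidopsis thaliana leucine-rich repeat receptor kinase encoded by AT2G19210, which was inserted by ligation-independent cloning. The ectodomain continues into a human IgG1 heavy-chain constant-region (Fc) fragment, followed by a V5 epitope. The record also lists a C-terminal hexahistidine tag, although the feature table does not annotate it separately. An SV40 polyadenylation signal lies after the coding region, though the table annotates it on the opposite strand.

The Fc portion allows the secreted ectodomain to be captured, while V5 and His tags support detection and purification. According to the depositor, this bait is meant to be used with the matching prey vector, AT2G19210 A3_pECIA14, as part of a collection used to map extracellular interactions among Arabidopsis LRR receptor kinase ectodomains.
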