Addgene plasmid #114948: AT2G19210 A3_pECIA2
Purpose: Bait vector AT2G19210 A3_pECIA2 should be used with prey vector AT2G19210 A3_pECIA14.
Depositing lab: Youssef Belkhadir. Depositing organization: Gregor Mendel Institute of Molecular Plant Biology. Publication: An extracellular network of Arabidopsis leucine-rich repeat receptor kinases. Smakowska-Luzan E, Mott GA, Parys K, Stegmann M, Howton TC, Layeghifard M, Neuhold J, Lehner A, Kong J, Grunwald K, Weinberger N, Satbhai SB, Mayer D, Busch W, Madalinski M, Stolt-Bergner P, Provart NJ, Mukhtar MS, Zipfel C, Desveaux D, Guttman DS, Belkhadir Y. Nature. 2018 Jan 18;553(7688):342-346. doi: 10.1038/nature25184. Epub 2018 Jan 10. PubMed 29320478.
Backbone
  Vector backbone: pECIA2
  Backbone manufacturer: Chris Garcia (Addgene plasmid # 47032)
  Vector type: Insect Expression
Growth in bacteria
  Bacterial resistance: Ampicillin, 100 μg/mL
  Growth temperature: 37°C
  Growth strain: DH5alpha
  Copy number: High Copy
Gene/Insert
  Gene/Insert name: AT2G19210
  Species: A. thaliana (mustard weed)
  Entrez Gene: AT2G19210 (a.k.a. AT2G19210, F27F23.1, F27F23_1)
  Promoter: Metallothionein (Copper-Inducible)
  Tag / fusion protein: Fc, V5 and hexahistidine tags (C terminal on backbone)
  Cloning method: Ligation Independent Cloning
Terms and licenses: Academic/Nonprofit Terms; Industry Terms: Not Available to Industry
Depositor comments: Plasmid for secreted expression in Drosophila cell culture by induction via CuSO4. Insert is an extracellular domain of indicated LRR-RK, C-terminally tagged with Fc, V5 and hexahistidine tags. Insert Protein Sequence: SGFVSIDCGIPEDSSYNDETTDIKYVSDAAFVESGTIHSIDPEFQTSSLEKQFQNVRSFPEGNRNCYDVKPPQGKGFKYLIRTRFMYGNYDNLGKAPDFDLYLGFNIWDSVTIDNATTIVTKEIIHTLRSDHVHVCLVDKNRGTPFLSALEIRLLKSNTYETPYDSLILFKRWDLGGLGALPVRYKDDVFDRIWIPLRFPKYTIFNASLTIDSNNNEGFQPARFVMNTATSPEDLSQDIIFSWEPKDPTWKYFVYMHFAEVVELPSNETREFKVLLNEKEINMSSFSPRYLYTDTLFVQNPVSGPKLEFRLQQTPRSTLPPIINAIETYRVNEFLQSPTDQQDVDAIMRIKSKYGVKKSWLGDPCAPVKYPWKDINCSYVDNESPRIISVNLSSSGLTGEIDAAFSNLTLLHILDLSNNSLTGKIPDFLGNLHNLTELNLEGNKLSGAIPVKLLERSNKKLILLRIDGNPDLCVSASCQISDEKTKK
How to cite: AT2G19210 A3_pECIA2 was a gift from Youssef Belkhadir (Addgene plasmid # 114948 ; http://n2t.net/addgene:114948 ; RRID:Addgene_114948)
